>Addgene plasmid #68262 | pICSL90003 | depositor full sequence | sequence record 119207 | pICSL90003 sequence 2908 bps
CTAAATTGTAAGCGTTAATATTTTGTTAAAATTCGCGTTAAATTTTTGTTAAATCAGCTCATTTTTTAAC
CAATAGGCCGAAATCGGCAAAATCCCTTATAAATCAAAAGAATAGACCGAGATAGGGTTGAGTGGCCGCT
ACAGGGCGCTCCCATTCGCCATTCAGGCTGCGCAACTGTTGGGAAGGGCGTTTCGGTGCGGGCCTCTTCG
CTATTACGCCAGCTGGCGAAAGGGGGATGTGCTGCAAGGCGATTAAGTTGGGTAACGCCAGGGTTTTCCC
AGTCACGACGTTGTAAAACGACGGCCAGTGAGCGCGACGTAATACGACTCACTATAGGGCGAATTGAGTG
AAGGCCGTCAAGGCCACGTGTCTTGTCCAGAGCTCGGTCTCAGGAGGACCAAGCCCGTTATTCTGACAGT
TCTGGTGCTCAACACATTTATATTTATCAAGGAGCACATTGTTACTCACTGCTAGGAGGGAATCGAACTA
GGAATATTGATCAGAGGAACTACGAGAGAGCTGAAGATAACTGCCCTCTAGCTCTCACTGATCTGGGTCG
CATAGTGAGATGCAGCCCACGTGAGTTCAGCAACGGTCTAGCGCTGGGCTTTTAGGCCCGCATGATCGGG
CTTTTGTCGGGTGGTCGACGTGTTCACGATTGGGGAGAGCAACGCAGCAGTTCCTCTTAGTTTAGTCCCA
CCTCGCCTGTCCAGCAGAGTTCTGACCGGTTTATAAACTCGCTTGCTGCATCAGACTTGTGAGACCGGTA
CCTGGAGCACAAGACTGGCCTCATGGGCCTTCACTTCACTGCCCGCTTTCCAGTCGGGAAACCTGTCGTG
CCAGCTGCATTAACATGGTCATAGCTGTTTCCTTGCGTATTGGGCGCTCTCCGCTTCCTCGCTCACTGAC
TCGCTGCGCTCGGTCGTTCGGGTAAAGCCTGGGGTGCCTAATGAGCAAAAGGCCAGCAAAAGGCCAGGAA
CCGTAAAAAGGCCGCGTTGCTGGCGTTTTTCCATAGGCTCCGCCCCCCTGACGAGCATCACAAAAATCGA
CGCTCAAGTCAGAGGTGGCGAAACCCGACAGGACTATAAAGATACCAGGCGTTTCCCCCTGGAAGCTCCC
TCGTGCGCTCTCCTGTTCCGACCCTGCCGCTTACCGGATACCTGTCCGCCTTTCTCCCTTCGGGAAGCGT
GGCGCTTTCTCATAGCTCACGCTGTAGGTATCTCAGTTCGGTGTAGGTCGTTCGCTCCAAGCTGGGCTGT
GTGCACGAACCCCCCGTTCAGCCCGACCGCTGCGCCTTATCCGGTAACTATCGTCTTGAGTCCAACCCGG
TAAGACACGACTTATCGCCACTGGCAGCAGCCACTGGTAACAGGATTAGCAGAGCGAGGTATGTAGGCGG
TGCTACAGAGTTCTTGAAGTGGTGGCCTAACTACGGCTACACTAGAAGAACAGTATTTGGTATCTGCGCT
CTGCTGAAGCCAGTTACCTTCGGAAAAAGAGTTGGTAGCTCTTGATCCGGCAAACAAACCACCGCTGGTA
GCGGTGGTTTTTTTGTTTGCAAGCAGCAGATTACGCGCAGAAAAAAAGGATCTCAAGAAGATCCTTTGAT
CTTTTCTACGGGGTCTGACGCTCAGTGGAACGAAAACTCACGTTAAGGGATTTTGGTCATGAGATTATCA
AAAAGGATCTTCACCTAGATCCTTTTAAATTAAAAATGAAGTTTTAAATCAATCTAAAGTATATATGAGT
AAACTTGGTCTGACAGTTATTATTTACCCACCACTTTGGTAATTTCGCCTTTCACGTAATGCACAAATTC
TTCCAGCTGATCCGCACGGCTGGCCAGACGATCTTCTTCCTGGCCCAGATACGCCTGACGCGCTTCCAGA
ATCACCGGCTGATACTGCGCCGGCAGACGTTCCATGGCCCAATCCGCCGCCACATCTTTCGGCGCAATTT
TGCCGGTCACCGCGCTATACCAAATACGGCTCAGGGTCAGCACCACGTTGCGTTCATCACCCGCCCAATC
CGGCGGGCTGTTCCACAGGGTCAGGGTTTCGTTCAGCGCTTCAAACAGGTCCTGTTCCGGCACCGGATCA
AACAGTTCTTCCGCTGCCGGACCAACCAGCGCCACGCTATGTTCACGCGCTTTGGTCAGCAGAATGGCCA
GATCGATATCAATGGTCGCCGGTTCAAAAATGCCGGCCAGAATATCGTTACGCTGCCATTCGCCAAACTG
CAGCTCACGTTTCGCCGGATAACGCCACGGAATAATGTCATCATGCACCACGATGGTCACTTCCACCGCA
CGCAGAATTTCGCTTTCACCCGGGCTCGCGCTGGTTTCCAGCAGATCGTTAATCAGCGCACGACGGGTGG
TTTCATCCAGACGCACGGTCACGGTCACCAGCAGATCAATATCGCTATGCGGTTTCAGGCCGCCATCCAC
CGCGCTGCCATACAGATGCACGGCCAGCAGGGTCGGTTCCAGATGACGTTCAATCACGCCCACCACTTCA
GACAGCTGGGTGCTCACTTCCGCAATCACCGCTTCACGCATAATGTTCAGTTTGGTTTTCGGACGGCTGC
CCTGCTGGGTCACATCGTTGCTGCTCCACAGCATCAGGCAACGGCCCACCGCATAACGCGCCTGCTGTTT
GCTCGCACGCGGCATGCTCTGCACGCCAAAAAAGCAATCATAGCACGCCATAAACACCGCCACCGCACCA
TTACCGCCGCTACGTTCGGTCAGGGTACGGCTCCAATTACGGCTACGCATACTCTTCCTTTTTCAATATT
ATTGAAGCATTTATCAGGGTTATTGTCTCATGAGCGGATACATATTTGAATGTATTTAGAAAAATAAACA
AATAGGGGTTCCGCGCACATTTCCCCGAAAAGTGCCAC
Features (pLannotate 1.2.2; 9 found; start..end, strand, type, name):
      3..134     -  rep_origin     M13 ori (fragment): M13 bacteriophage origin of replication; arrow indicates direction of (+) strand synthesis
    155..311     -  CDS            lacZα (fragment): LacZα fragment of β-galactosidase; lacZ fragment
    320..338     +  promoter       T7 promoter: promoter for bacteriophage T7 RNA polymerase
    806..853     -  CDS            lacI (fragment): lac repressor; lacI; The lac repressor binds to the lac operator to inhibit transcription in E. coli. This inhibition can be relieved by adding lactose or isopropyl-β-D-thiogalactopyranoside (IPTG).
    890..930     -  rep_origin     RSF ori (fragment): Plasmids containing the RSF 1030 origin of replication can be propagated in E. coli cells that contain additional plasmids with compatible origins.
   1008..1596    -  rep_origin     ori: high-copy-number ColE1/pMB1/pBR322/pUC origin of replication
   1773..2561    -  CDS            aadA: S3AD_ECOLX - Experimental evidence at protein level: Swiss-Prot protein existence level 1. Mediates bacterial resistance to the antibiotics streptomycin and spectinomycin. From Escherichia coli.
   2568..2624    -  CDS            aacC1 (fragment): AACC1_PSEAI - Experimental evidence at protein level: Swiss-Prot protein existence level 1. Responsible for gentamicin resistance and has a limited substrate range. From Pseudomonas aeruginosa.
   2781..2885    -  promoter       AmpR promoter: bla
