[The description below was written by a language model from this plasmid's Addgene catalogue record and pLannotate feature annotations shown in this document.]
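Description:
pICSL90003 is a Level 0 Golden Gate (modular cloning) part plasmid carrying the wheat (Triticum aestivum) U6 promoter, TaU6, as a 367 bp insert in the pAGM9121 backbone, for a total size of 2,908 bp. It is a small synthetic-biology storage vector maintained in E. coli rather than an expression or delivery vector in its own right. Propagation relies on a high-copy ColE1/pUC-type origin. Selection is with spectinomycin, conferred by the aadA aminoglycoside adenylyltransferase gene, with an AmpR (bla) promoter annotated on the same strand just upstream of it. The part was inserted using the Type IIS enzyme BpiI, and both BpiI sites were destroyed in the process, as is usual for this kind of domestication step.

The automated feature table does not annotate the TaU6 promoter itself. By position, it probably falls in the unannotated stretch between the T7 promoter and the short lacI fragment, although the record does not confirm this. The remaining hits are short backbone remnants: fragments of the M13 origin, lacZα, lacI, an RSF origin and aacC1. None of these should be read as functional elements.

U6 promoters recruit RNA polymerase III and are the standard choice for transcribing short, non-polyadenylated RNAs such as CRISPR single guide RNAs. In keeping with that, the associated publication reports RNA-guided Cas9 mutagenesis in barley and Brassica oleracea. The part is intended to be combined with a guide RNA sequence in a later Golden Gate assembly, producing sgRNA transcription units for plant genome-editing constructs, with a cereal-derived promoter suited to monocot hosts.
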