Addgene plasmid #68262: pICSL90003
Purpose: Level 0 Golden Gate Part: Promoter U6 (Triticum aestivum)
Depositing lab: Nicola Patron. Depositing organization: Sainsbury Laboratory, Norwich. Publication: Induction of targeted, heritable mutations in barley and Brassica oleracea using RNA-guided Cas9 nuclease. Lawrenson T, Shorinola O, Stacey N, Li C, Ostergaard L, Patron N, Uauy C, Harwood W. Genome Biol. 2015 Nov 30;16(1):258. doi: 10.1186/s13059-015-0826-7. PubMed 26616834.
Backbone
  Vector backbone: pAGM9121
  Total vector size (bp): 2908
  Vector type: Synthetic Biology
Growth in bacteria
  Bacterial resistance: Spectinomycin, 50 μg/mL
  Growth temperature: 37°C
  Growth strain: DH5alpha
  Copy number: High Copy
Gene/Insert
  Gene/Insert name: Promoter: U6 (Triticum aestivum) (alt name: TaU6)
  Species: Triticum aestivum
  Insert size (bp): 367
  Cloning method: Restriction Enzyme; 5′ cloning site BpiI (destroyed during cloning); 3′ cloning site BpiI (destroyed during cloning)
  Sequencing primers: 5′ CGTTATCCCCTGATTCTGTGGATAAC; 3′ GTCTCATGAGCGGATACATATTTGAATG
Terms and licenses: Academic/Nonprofit Terms; Industry Terms: Not Available to Industry
How to cite: pICSL90003 was a gift from Nicola Patron (Addgene plasmid # 68262 ; http://n2t.net/addgene:68262 ; RRID:Addgene_68262)
