>Addgene plasmid #68262 | pICSL90003 | addgene partial sequence | sequence record 122229 | M13pUC-Fwd 5'-CCCAGTCACGACGTTGTAAAACG-3'
ACTCACTATAGGGCGAATTGAGTGAAGGCCGTCAAGGCCACGTGTCTTGTCCAGAGCTCGGTCTCAGGAG
GACCAAGCCCGTTATTCTGACAGTTCTGGTGCTCAACACATTTATATTTATCAAGGAGCACATTGTTACT
CACTGCTAGGAGGGAATCGAACTAGGAATATTGATCAGAGGAACTACGAGAGAGCTGAAGATAACTGCCC
TCTAGCTCTCACTGATCTGGGTCGCATAGTGAGATGCAGCCCACGTGAGTTCAGCAACGGTCTAGCGCTG
GGCTTTTAGGCCCGCATGATCGGGCTTTTGTCGGGTGGTCGACGTGTTCACGATTGGGGAGAGCAACGCA
GCAGTTCCTCTTAGTTTAGTCCCACCTCGCCTGTCCAGCAGAGTTCTGACCGGTTTATAAACTCGCTTGC
TGCATCAGACTTGTGAGACCGGTACCTGGAGCACAAGACTGGCCTCATGGGCCTTCACTTCACTGCCCGC
TTTCCAGTCGGGAAACCTGTCGTGCCAGCTGCATTAACATGGTCATAGCTGTTTCCTTGCGTATTGGGCG
CTCTCCGCTTCCTCGCTCACTGACTCGCTGCGCTCGGTCGTTCGGGTAAAGCCTGGGGTGCCTAATGAGC
AAAAGGCCAGCAAAAGGCCAGGAACCGTAAAAAGGCCGCGTTGCTGGCGTTTTTCCATAGGCTCCGCCCC
CCTGACGAGCATCACAAAAATCGACGCTCAAGTCAGAGGTGGCGAAACCCGACAGGACTATAAAGATACC
AGGCGTTTCCCCCTGGAAGCTCCCTCGTGCGCTCTCCTGTTCCGACCCTGCCGCTTACCG
