>Addgene plasmid #68262 | pICSL90003 | addgene partial sequence | sequence record 122230 | ASK-FN2 5'-CGGCCTTTTTACGGTTCCTG-3'
TGCTTGTCTTGGCCCCCGGCTTTCCCGAACGACCGAGCGCANCGAGTCAGTGAGCGAGGAAGCGGAGCAN
CGCCCAATACGCAAGGAAACAGCTATGACCATGTTAATGCAGCTGGCACGACAGGTTTCCCGACTGGAAA
GCGGGCAGTGAAGTGAAGGCCCATGAGGCCAGTCTTGTGCTCCAGGTACCGGTCTCACAAGTCTGATGCA
GCAAGCGAGTTTATAAACCGGTCAGAACTCTGCTGGACAGGCGAGGTGGGACTAAACTAAGAGGAACTGC
TGCGTTGCTCTCCCCAATCGTGAACACGTCGACCACCCGACAAAAGCCCGATCATGCGGGCCTAAAAGCC
CAGCGCTAGACCGTTGCTGAACTCACGTGGGCTGCATCTCACTATGCGACCCAGATCAGTGAGAGCTAGA
GGGCAGTTATCTTCAGCTCTCTCGTAGTTCCTCTGATCAATATTCCTAGTTCGATTCCCTCCTAGCAGTG
AGTAACAATGTGCTCCTTGATAAATATAAATGTGTTGAGCACCAGAACTGTCAGAATAACGGGCTTGGTC
CTCCTGAGACCGAGCTCTGGACAAGACACGTGGCCTTGACGGCCTTCACTCAATTCGCCCTATAGTGAGT
CGTATTACGTCGCGCTCACTGGCCGTCGTTTTACAACGTCGTGACTGGGAAAACCCTGGCGTTACCCAAC
TTAATCGCCTTGCAGCACATCCCCCTTTCGCCAGCTGGCGTAATAGCGAAGAGGCCCGCACCGAAACGCC
CTTCCCAACAGTTGCGCAGCCTGAATGGCGAATGGGAGCGCCCTGTAGCGGCCACTCAACCCTATCTCGG
TCTATTCTTTTGATTTATAAGGGATTTTGCCGATTTCGGCCTATTGGTTAAAAAATGAGCTGATTTAACA
AAAATTTAACGCGAATTTAACAAAATNTTAACGCTTACAATTTANGTGGCACTTTTTCGGGGAAATGTGC
GCGGAACCCCCTNATTTGTTTTATTTTTTCTAAATACANTTCAAATATGTNTCCCGCTNCTGNAAACAAT
AACCCTGAATAAATGCTTCAANAANATTGAAAAAAGGAAAANTNTTGNGTANCCGTAATNGNANCCNTAN
CNTGAACAAANCTTANCGGNCGGTTANTGTGCNGGGGCCGGTGTTTTTGGGNNGCTTNNATTNC
